Addgene plasmid #45048: pYX122-mtGFP
Depositing lab: Benedikt Westermann. Depositing organization: Ludwig-Maximilians-Universitaet Muenchen (LMU). Publication: Mitochondria-targeted green fluorescent proteins: convenient tools for the study of organelle biogenesis in Saccharomyces cerevisiae. Westermann B, Neupert W. Yeast. 2000 Nov;16(15):1421-7. 10.1002/1097-0061(200011)16:15<1421::AID-YEA624>3.0.CO;2-U PubMed 11054823.
Backbone
  Vector backbone: pYX122
  Vector type: Yeast Expression
  Selectable markers: HIS3
Growth in bacteria
  Bacterial resistance: Ampicillin, 100 μg/mL
  Growth temperature: 37°C
  Growth strain: DH5alpha
  Copy number: Unknown
Gene/Insert
  Gene/Insert name: mtGFP
  Promoter: TPI
  Cloning method: Restriction Enzyme; 5′ cloning site EcoRI (not destroyed); 3′ cloning site HindIII (not destroyed)
  Sequencing primers: 5′ none; 3′ none
Terms and licenses: Academic/Nonprofit Terms; Industry Terms: Not Available to Industry
Depositor comments: additional information may be found at: http://www.zellbiologie.uni-bayreuth.de/sequences.htm The depositor mtGFP insert seq shows 5' HindIII and a 3' EcoRI, they are actually reversed in this construct, the cloning information displayed is correct.
How to cite: pYX122-mtGFP was a gift from Benedikt Westermann (Addgene plasmid # 45048 ; http://n2t.net/addgene:45048 ; RRID:Addgene_45048)
