[The description below was written by a language model from this plasmid's Addgene catalogue record.]
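Description:
pYX122-mtGFP is a yeast expression plasmid built on the pYX122 backbone and intended for use in Saccharomyces cerevisiae. It works as a shuttle vector. In E. coli it is propagated under ampicillin selection, and in yeast it is maintained through the HIS3 auxotrophic marker, which lets histidine-auxotrophic host strains grow without added histidine. The record gives no feature table, does not name the yeast or bacterial replication origins, and lists the copy number as unknown, so the way the plasmid is maintained in yeast cannot be stated from these fields.

The payload is mtGFP, a mitochondria-targeted green fluorescent protein, inserted by restriction cloning between an EcoRI site at the 5′ end and a HindIII site at the 3′ end. Both sites are preserved. A depositor note warns that the separately supplied insert sequence shows these two sites in the opposite order, and that the catalogue orientation (EcoRI 5′, HindIII 3′) is the correct one for this construct. Expression is driven by the TPI promoter, the promoter of the yeast triosephosphate isomerase gene, which is generally regarded as a strong constitutive glycolytic promoter. The record does not say which mitochondrial presequence is fused to GFP, which GFP variant is used, or which terminator follows the insert.

According to the associated publication, the plasmid belongs to a set of mitochondria-targeted GFP tools for studying organelle biogenesis in budding yeast. It is typically used to label mitochondria fluorescently in living cells, so that mitochondrial morphology, distribution and inheritance can be observed by microscopy in wild-type or mutant strains.
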