>Addgene plasmid #45048 | pYX122-mtGFP | depositor partial sequence | sequence record 63124 | mtGFP cassette
AAGCTTATGGCCTCCACTCGTGTCCTCGCCTCTCGCCTGGCCTCCCAGATGGCTGCTTCCGCCAAGGTTG
CCCGCCCTGCTGTCCGCGTTGCTCAGGTCAGCAAGCGCACCATCCAGACTGGCTCCCCCCTCCAGACCCT
CAAGCGCACCCAGATGACCTCCATCGTCAACGCCACCACCCGCCAGGCTTTCCAGAAGCGCGCCTACTCT
TCCGGATCCCCGGGTACCAGATCTATGAGTAAAGGAGAAGAACTTTTCACTGGAGTTGTCCCAATTCTTG
TTGAATTAGATGGTGATGTTAATGGGCACAAATTTTCTGTCAGTGGAGAGGGTGAAGGTGATGCAACATA
CGGAAAACTTACCCTTAAATTTATTTGCACTACTGGAAAACTACCTGTTCCATGGCCAACACTTGTCACT
ACTTTCACTTATGGTGTTCAATGCTTTTCAAGATACCCAGATCATATGAAACAGCATGACTTTTTCAAGA
GTGCCATGCCCGAAGGTTATGTACAGGAAAGAACTATATTTTTCAAAGATGACGGGAACTACAAGACACG
TGCTGAAGTCAAGTTTGAAGGTGATACCCTTGTTAATAGAATCGAGTTAAAAGGTATTGATTTTAAAGAA
GATGGAAACATTCTTGGACACAAATTGGAATACAACTATAACTCACACAATGTATACATCATGGCAGACA
AACAAAAGAATGGAATCAAAGTTAACTTCAAAATTAGACACAACATTGAAGATGGAAGCGTTCAACTAGC
AGACCATTATCAACAAAATACTCCAATTGGCGATGGCCCTGTCCTTTTACCAGACAACCATTACCTGTCC
ACACAATCTGCCCTTTCGAAAGATCCCAACGAAAAGAGAGACCACATGGTCCTTCTTGAGTTTGTAACAG
CTGCTGGGATTACACATGGCATGGATGAACTATACAAATAAGAATTC
