>Addgene plasmid #45048 | pYX122-mtGFP | addgene partial sequence | sequence record 63983 | GFPfusionREV 5'-CTCCACTGACAGAAAATTTG-3'
TCTAATTCAACAAGAATTGGGACAACTCCAGTGAAAAGTTCTTCACCCTTACTCATAGATCTGGTACCCG
GGGATCCGGAAGAGTAGGCGCGCTTCTGGAAAGCCTGGCGGGTGGTGGCGTTGACGATGGAGGTCATCTG
GGTGCGCTTGAGGGTCTGGAGGGGGGAGCCAGTCTGGATGGTGCGCTTGCTGACCTGAGCAACGCGGACA
GCAGGGCGGGCAACCTTGGCGGAAGCAGCCATCCGGGAGGCCAGGCGAGAGGCGAGGACACGAGTGGAGG
CCATGAATTCCTGTATGTGTTTTTTGTAGTTATAGATTTAAGCAAGAAAAGAATACAAACAAAAAATTGA
AAAAGATTGATTTAGAATTAAAAAGAAAAATATTTACGTAAGAAGGGAAAATAGTAAATGTTGCAAGTTC
ACTAAACTCCTAAATTATGCTGCCCTTTATATTCCCTGTTACAGCAGCCGAGCCAAAGGTATATAGGCTC
CTTTGCATTAGCATGCGTAACAAACCACCTGTCAGTTTCAACCGAGGTGGTATCCGAGAGAATTGTGTGA
TTGCTTTAATTAATTTCGGAGAATCTCACATGCCACTGAAGATTAAAAACTGGATGCCAGAAAAGGGGTG
TCCAGGTGTAACATCAATAGAGGAAGCTGAAAAGTCTTAGAACGGGTAATCTTCCACCAACCTGATGGGT
TCCTAGATATAATCTCGAAGGGAATAAGTAGGGTGATACCGCAGAAGTGTCTGAATGTATTAAGGTCCTC
ACAGTTTAAATCCCGCTCACACTAACGTAGGATTATTATAACTCAAAAAAATGGCATTATTCTAAGTAAG
TTAAATATCCGTAATCTTTAAACACTATGTAGTTAGGTCTCCCTCACAATCAGTC
