>Addgene plasmid #45048 | pYX122-mtGFP | addgene partial sequence | sequence record 63984 | HIS3-R 5'-cactcaacgattagcgacca-3'
GTATCATATGGTCCAGAAACCCTATACCTGTGTGGACGTTAATCACTTGCGATTGTGTGGCCTGTTCTGC
TACTGCTTCTGCCTCTTTTTCTGGGAAGATCGAGTGCTCTATCGCTAGGGGACCACCCTTTAAAGAGATC
GCAATCTGAATCTTGGTTTCATTTGTAATACGCTTTACTAGGGCTTTCTGCTCTGTCATCTTTGCCTTCG
TTTATCTTGCCTGCTCATTTTTTAGTATATTCTTCGAAGAAATCACATTACTTTATATAATGTATAATTC
ATTATGTGATAATGCCAATCGCTAAGAAAAAAAAAGAGTCATCCGCTAGGTGGAAAAAAAAAAATGAAAA
TCATTACCGAGGCATAAAAAAATATAGAGTGTACTAGAGGAGGCCAAGAGTAATAGAAAAAGAAAATTGC
GGGAAAGGACTGTGTTATGACTTCCCTGACTAATGCCGTGTTCAAACGATACCTGGCAGTGACTCCTAGC
GCTCACCAAGCTCTTAAAACGGGAATTTATGGTGCACTCTCAGTACAATCTGCTCTGATGCCGCATAGTT
AAGCCAGCCCCGACACCCGCCAACACCCGCTGACGCGCCCTGACGGGCTTGTCTGCTCCCGGCATCCGCT
TACAGACAAGCTGTGACCGTCTCCGGGAGCTGCATGTGTCAGAGGTTTTCACCGTCATCACCGAAACGCG
CGAGAACGAAAGGGCCTCGTGATACGCCTATTTTTATAGGTTAATGTCATGATAATAATGGTTTCTTAGG
GTCCTTTTCATCACGTGCTATAAAAATAATTATAATTTAAATTTTTTAATATAAATATATAAATTAAAAA
ATAGAAAGTAAAAAAAAGAAATTAAAGAAAAAATAGTTTTTTGGTTTTCCGAAGATGTAAAAGACTCTAG
GGGGGGATCGCCAACAAAATACTACCCTTTTATCTTGGCTCCTTCCTG
